>Addgene plasmid #191025 | pEY19 | addgene full sequence | sequence record 376431 | Addgene NGS Result
TCACACAGGAAACAGCTATGACCATGATTACGCCAAGCTGTAAGTTTAAACATGATCTTACTAACTAACT
ATTCTCATTTAAATTTTCAGAGCTTAAAAATGGCTGAAATCACTCACAACGATGGATACGCTAACAACTT
GGAAATGAAATAAGCTTGCATGCCTGCAGAAATGATCTCTCAGGTTGTACATTTTCTATCCTCTTTTTTT
TACTATTGTTTCTCAACTAATTTACAGCAATTGTAAAAGTAATAAAAAGTTTATGTGACCTTTTGTGCGT
CGCGTTTTGAAACTTATTAGCAATTTTAACATAGTGAGTTGTTTTAAGATACCCTGTGTTTTGGAATCAA
ACATTGTGTTTTCTGAAAAACAAACTTTGAAATGGATACTCTAATTTGCAACAACAAATTTGTAATTTTA
GCTTTGGCGACCTATTTTAGTTTTGTTCCAAAACATTACTATTCGAAAAGCCCACGCAAATAAGTTGTGT
TTTCGACCACTAAACGACTGAAGAATCACATATCCACTTGTAAGATTTTTAAACCCTGATAAACTTCTTA
GCTTTAAATCAGCGGTACCTTAATTAACTTTTTAAAAAGCTTGAAACACTTCCTTGACTAAAATCAGCTG
TTGACCTCTACTGCAACGTGTTTAGATTCAATGCCACCATTTTTCACATTTATAAGACTTTTTGTAGTGT
TTTTGTGTTAAATAATCACTTTCCATAACTTTCATCAAGTAATTAGAAGGAAGCAAAGATTTTTCATTTT
AATTGTCTGTCCATTAAAATCTTGTTTCATAAGATTTTGCAATTTATGCAAAAAAACTTTCAAAATTTGA
ACATGTTTCTAAAACAGCAAAACATCAGTATACGTTCAAATTAGAAAATCTTGCAAAAAGTGAAACAATT
GTAAAGTTTACCACACTTTTTTTTGGCAATTTAGCCATTTGGAAGTGTATTCAAATTTTTTTAAGTCGGA
GTTTTCGAGAAAATACCAAATTGAACCATTTTTGACAATTACAATTCTACAATTATCAAATAGAAAAACT
TTGTCAAAAAACATAAATTTTTCTACAAACTCATAAAAATATAAGGATTTTTGATTATCGGTCCCGGGTA
TTGTTTTTTGAAGATAATTTGATGAATCGGCACTTTCGGCAAATGCCAACTCTCAAAAATGCAATTATTG
CTCAATGTTGGTATAAAACAAAATATTCAAATTTAATGAAAATACTGAAACTTAAAATTTTAAATTGCAT
TTTTAAACTTGAAATAATGTTTTAAAATATGTTTTTAAGTTTCGAAAAACTCTCATGAAATTTTCTTTTC
ATACTGTGTAACGACCACTACATATTTTTAAATTATGATCCCGACCAGACCTGTGTGGCATTCGGAATTT
TTCGGCATAACGGCATAACGGCATATGCCGCCAAAAATTTTTTCGGCATATCGGCATATGCCGTTATGCT
GTCCATTTTTCATTTCGGCATAACGGCATTTTCGGCATATGCCGTGAATTTTAAAATCGGCATTTCGGCA
TATGCCGCGCTCCAAAAACCGGCATTATGCCGGCATTCGGCATTCGGCATTTCGGCATTTTGAACTATTG
TCCAGTTACAAAAAAATCAACAATATTTGAATGTTTTCAATCAAACTTCCATGTGCTTTTTATCATTACC
AATATCTAAAAAATAGTATTCGTCTGATTTTGGTATGTGACGTAGCACTACAGGTATGCACAATTTTTTG
CTTTTGACAAGATATTGAGTTGGGGTTACTGGTTAGATGTTTTTATGTTTTTGTAGGAGTACTTTAATGC
GACCAACAGCTATGAAGCCCCCTCCACTTGAGCTGTATAGGGCATCTGCAAACTTTTGGGAAACTAATAT
TGACATCGGATGCAGCATACCAAAAAACCTTTGTATCTACAATTTTATACTCACATTTCAAAATTGAAGG
CAAAAGAGCAAAATTTTGAAAAGTCGACCGTCCAAATGCTATGAATCCGTCAGAAGGTGCTCATGCGACT
TACATATTAGATATATTTCATTCGATCTTATATGTAAGTCCAATGAGCAACTTCTAACGGATCATTAGTG
AGATTTTCGAGAATTTCACACAAAATTCTCATTTTCTTCGCAAAACATTAAATTTTCCATTTTCAAAATA
ATATTTAATGGAGTACTCTGGTAGTGTACTGTTTGTTTTTTATATCATGGAAATTACTGAAAACGTGCAA
AAAAAATTGTAAGTATGTTAAAGGGGGAGTACAGTTTGTGGGTATTTTTCTTAAATAGACTAAAACTGGT
CCAAAACCACAGAATTTCATAATGAGACTTCACAAAAAATTTCCAAAAATTTTTTATGGCCGGTCAAATT
TTCGAAAAAAAAAGAGCCAAATTTTGCTAAAATCAAAAAATTTCGCGCACTTTTCTTTGTCACAGCTGCT
GGGCAATTTGTGAAAATTTTTTGCGAAGTCTCATTATGAAATTCGGTGGTTTTGGACCAGTTTTAGTCTA
TTTAAACAAAATACCCACAAACTCTACTCCCCCTTTAATGTACACGCCTTGAAACATATTGGTGCATTTT
CAGACAATTTTCGAGTCAAGCCAAAATTGTTGCAGAAATTTTCCAAATGTTCGAGCAAAAAGCTTCAAGA
AATCTCAAAAATGGAACAATCTGCGTAGAAACCTTACTATTTGCATAATGCCGTCATAATGTCGGCATTA
TGCCGTTATGCCGGACATTTTATTTTTCGGCATAACGTCATTTTCGGCATTTGCCGTGAATTTTCAAATC
GGCATAACGGCATATGCCGTGCTCCAAAAACCGGCATTATGCCGGCATCGACATATGCCGAATGCCGAAT
GCCGCACAGGTCTGATCCCGAGAGTTCTCTCATTTGGAGAATATCAAAATTTCCATTTCATTTATTGTAA
CAACATTAAAAGAAATTTGACCTAGCAATGGAGGCGGTAAGAAATTGCAGAAAAACGAGGTTGTACTAAG
AAACCAGGTAATTCAATATGCGTGATCTCATTTTACAATTAAAGCTCATCAAAGTGGTGTGGGAAATGCG
CAATGTGCTTCATCCATTTGTTACATTTCGTTGCTCATTTGATGTTTTTTTTCTAGCGATCGAACCGCGT
AGGTTTTTGGGGCCACGTTTTCAGGAAAATGACTTCAGAATAAGAATTAAGACGTAAAGTGAATTTATTA
TTTTGTCTTCATGGCGTCGTGTTTGTTTTCCATTGAATAGCAATGATTTTAGTATTGCTGACTTCATTAT
TTGATTTACTCCTTCATCAGATCTATTTTCTTAGAAGTATCAAAACTTTAGTTAATAGTAAAATTATGGT
AGACAAGATGTATTTACACTCTCTTCCAAAATATTGTGGGCCTCTGCAGATATATTTTGCAGTACTCGTA
AAATAATAAAGTTTGTATAGATCGTTATATTCAAGTACCTAATAACTTCCCCTAACTTGATTTGAGAAGT
GCACTTTTATGGGATTCTTGCGTGATTTTGGTTCCACTATTGTTACTGAGTGAGTTGATATTCGAAGAAG
TTCCACATAAACATTCCCTCTATAAAATTAACTTATAAAAGTCGTTTTCTTTAAATTTTCTCTCCCTGCA
TTTTCTTGCAGTTAGGTAATGTTGGTAATTGTGTAGTATAATCTGGCCCGAGCATATTCACCATTTTGAA
TTTTTAGTGTTCCTTTACAAATTAAGTTTAGGATTGGTGTTTTTCTAACCCTAAATATGCAAATAAATTT
CACGTTTTCATTAAAGGTTTGATAACGTATTGGAAGTATTGGAAGTATTTGGAAGTATTAGGTATACTTC
ACTAATACTCTAATGTTATATTAATCTTGTAAAGGCTGAACATGCTAGCTCTGACCTTCCAGTGCATGTC
ATTGATTGTGATAGTGTACTTCAATATTCAATTTTCAATCACGTAATCAAATAGACGGCTATAACCAGAT
GATAATACAGACCCTATTTCACTTCCAAATAGAATAGACTATTGTGACCAATCTACATTTCTCCCAGTAT
TGGAAGTATTTGGAAGTATTAGGTATACTTCACTAATACTCTAATGTTATATTAATCTTGTAAAGGCTGA
ACTTGCTAGCTCTGACCTTCCAGTGCATGTCATTGATTGTGATAGTGTACTTCAATATTCGACTAAAAAT
GACATGAGTCGATAACTCAATTTTCAATCACGTAATCAAATAGACGGCTATAACCAGATGATAATACAGA
CCCTATTTCACTTCCAAATAGAATAGACTATTGTGACCAATCTACATTCTCCCACTATTTTTTGATGATT
TCAATACCTAAATTAATACTTCTAAGCAACGAGACACATCATACTTGTAATGATTCATCAATCGTATGAA
TCATAGTCAAGCTTCAAGATTTTTTTTGTTTTAATTAAGAAAAGTTGGCGGCCTTTGCGAAACCATATAT
GAGCATTCAATCAATTTGTCAGGATTCAAGAAGCTCACTATTGTGAGAAACTGCGCAGTTTGGATTTCAC
CATTTCCATCATGAACATAAAATTTTATGACCCGTACGTCATTTTTGAGCCCTGGAACGCATCACCTTTT
GTTCGCCGGGTTTTATGGCCCAACGTGAGCTTCTGTTATTTCCGGGTAACAGAATGCCGAAAAAGGATCC
GAAAGGAGGAGCACGGTGGGGTTTGTCATGATCGGTTGGTATGCTCCACCTACTTTTTCCATTTATATTT
CGTATAGAAACTGCTAATTTCCCCGTCATCCCCCCCCCCCCCCCCACTTGCTCCTCCTTCCACACTTTAG
TCTCTTCATACGATCATCATTGAAATTCTTCACGAGAAACAATTGTAGGAATGAACTCCTCGTCATTTCT
ATTTTATATTTTCCCTCTTTGCCCTGAAAACAAACCAAATCAGTTAATAGCAATCTCACTGGTATTAGTT
GTTGTTTTTTTTCCAGTGAACTCCTAATTCCTAAAACACAGACTTACTCACTTTTTCTCACAATTTTCTT
TCTATCCTAAAAAAACGAAAGTGTAAAATGCGACGACTTCTTTATTTTGTTTCCGAGCTGCGCTGAGCTC
TCGGCAGACATCACATTGCCTCCTATGTTTTAATTAATTTCTCTATGAAAGTATGAAGACAAAAGAGAAG
TATCTAATTGGGATATCTTCAGATCCTTGAAACTATACTTTTGCCCATTTTTATCCTTTTTAAGAGCAAG
GAAGTAATCATGAGAAATATACTAGATCGCCTATGTAAATAGGAACGAAATTTGACATGTTGAAACTTCC
TCGTTGGTTCCTACTATGTATATTTTGGGAAGCCACATAATAGAAAAACTAGGAACCATTTCAAGTTTCC
CTAATCCCCCCGTTTTTATCTTCCAAATTTAAAACAAATTGAGTCTAACTATATTTTAATATATTTTTGA
AGGTAACCCGTCAAGAACACTTACAGTTTTCACACCCGGGATTGGCCAAAGGACCCAAAGGTATGTTTCG
AATGATACTAACATAACATAGAACATTTTCAGGAGGACCCTTGCTTGGAGGGTACCGAGCTCAGAAAAAA
TGACCGCTCCAAAGAAGAAGCGCAAGGTTCCAGTCGAGAAGATGACTGCCCCAAAAAAGAAACGTAAGGT
CCCGCGGATGTCAGAGCTTATTAAGGAGAATATGCATATGAAACTGTACATGGAAGGAACCGTGGACAAC
CATCACTTTAAGTGCACTTCGGAGGGGGAAGGCAAACCGTACGAGGGCACCCAGACCATGCGAATCAAGG
TGGTCGAGGGAGGCCCACTGCCCTTCGCCTTCGACATTCTGGTAAGTTTAAACATATATATACTAACTAA
CCCTGATTATTTAAATTTTCAGGCTACTAGCTTCCTGTACGGCAGCAAGACTTTTATTAATCACACCCAG
GGCATCCCGGACTTCTTCAAACAGTCGTTCCCTGAGGGCTTCACATGGGAGCGTGTGACCACATACGAAG
ACGGTGGCGTTCTCACCGCTACCCAGGACACCAGCCTCCAGGACGGTTGCCTCATATATAATGTGGTAAG
TTTAAACAGTTCGGTACTAACTAACCATACATATTTAAATTTTCAGAAGATCCGGGGAGTAAACTTCACA
TCCAATGGTCCGGTTATGCAGAAGAAAACACTCGGCTGGGAGGCCTTCACCGAGACGCTGTATCCGGCTG
ACGGAGGCCTGGAAGGTCGAAACGACATGGCCCTGAAGCTCGTCGGCGGTAGCCATCTCATCGCAAACGC
TAAGACCACATATAGATCCAAGAAACCGGTAAGTTTAAACATGATTTTACTAACTAACTAATCTGATTTA
AATTTTCAGGCTAAGAACCTTAAAATGCCGGGAGTCTACTATGTTGACTACAGACTGGAACGGATCAAGG
AGGCCAACAACGAGACCTACGTCGAGCAGCACGAGGTTGCAGTTGCCAGATACTGCGACCTCCCGAGCAA
ACTGGGTCACAAGCTTAATCCTAGGATACCGGTGGGTGAAGACCCACCAAAGCCATCTGCCAAGGGAGCC
AAGAAGGCCGCCAAGACCGTTACGAAGCCAAAGGACGGAAAGAAGAGACGTCATGCCCGTAAGGAATCAT
ACTCCGTCTACATCTACCGTGTCCTCAAGCAAGTTCATCCAGACACTGGAGTTTCCTCCAAAGCCATGTC
TATCATGAACTCTTTTGTCAACGATGTCTTCGAGCGTATTGCTGCTGAAGCATCCCGTCTTGCTCACTAC
AACAAGCGTTCCACAATCTCATCCCGCGAAATTCAGACCGCTGTCCGTCTGATCCTTCCAGGAGAGCTTG
CCAAGCACGCCGTGTCTGAGGGAACCAAGGCCGTTACCAAGTACACTTCCAGCAAGTAGGAATTCCAACT
GAGCGCCGGTCGCTACCATTACCAACTTGTCTGGTGTCAAAAATAATAGGGGCCGCTGTCATCAGAGTAA
GTTTAAACTGAGTTCTACTAACTAACGAGTAATATTTAAATTTTCAGCATCTCGCGCCCGTGCCTCTGAC
TTCTAAGTCCAATTACTCTTCAACATCCCTACATGCTCTTTCTCCCTGTGCTCCCACCCCCTATTTTTGT
TATTATCAAAAAACTTCTCTTAATTTCTTTGTTTTTTAGCTTCTTTTAAGTCACCTCTAACAATGAAATT
GTGTAGATTCAAAAATAGAATTAATTCGTAATAAAAAGTCGAAAAAAATTGTGCTCCCTCCCCCCATTAA
TAATAATTCTATCCCAAAATCTACACAATGTTCTGTGTACACTTCTTATGTTTTTTACTTCTGATAAATT
TTTTTGAAACATCATAGAAAAAACCGCACACAAAATACCTTATCATATGTTACGTTTCAGTTTATGACCG
CAATTTTTATTTCTTCGCACGTCTGGGCCTCTCATGACGTCAAATCATGCTCATCGTGAAAAAGTTTTGG
AGTATTTTTGGAATTTTTCAATCAAGTGAAAGTTTATGAAATTAATTTTCCTGCTTTTGCTTTTTGGGGT
TTCCCCTATTGTTTGTCAAGATTTCGAGGACGGCGTTTTTCTTGCTAAAATCACAAGTATTGATGAGCAC
GATGCAAGAAAGATCGGAAGAAGGTTTGGGTTTGAGGCTCAGTGGAAGGTGAGTAGAAGTTGATAATTTG
AAAGTGGAGTAGTGTCTATGGGGTTTTTGCCTTAAATGACAGAATACATTCCCAATATACCAAACATAAC
TGTTTCCTACTAGTCGGCCGTACGGGCCCTTTCGTCTCGCGCGTTTCGGTGATGACGGTGAAAACCTCTG
ACACATGCAGCTCCCGGAGACGGTCACAGCTTGTCTGTAAGCGGATGCCGGGAGCAGACAAGCCCGTCAG
GGCGCGTCAGCGGGTGTTGGCGGGTGTCGGGGCTGGCTTAACTATGCGGCATCAGAGCAGATTGTACTGA
GAGTGCACCATATGCGGTGTGAAATACCGCACAGATGCGTAAGGAGAAAATACCGCATCAGGCGGCCTTA
AGGGCCTCGTGATACGCCTATTTTTATAGGTTAATGTCATGATAATAATGGTTTCTTAGACGTCAGGTGG
CACTTTTCGGGGAAATGTGCGCGGAACCCCTATTTGTTTATTTTTCTAAATACATTCAAATATGTATCCG
CTCATGAGACAATAACCCTGATAAATGCTTCAATAATATTGAAAAAGGAAGAGTATGAGTATTCAACATT
TCCGTGTCGCCCTTATTCCCTTTTTTGCGGCATTTTGCCTTCCTGTTTTTGCTCACCCAGAAACGCTGGT
GAAAGTAAAAGATGCTGAAGATCAGTTGGGTGCACGAGTGGGTTACATCGAACTGGATCTCAACAGCGGT
AAGATCCTTGAGAGTTTTCGCCCCGAAGAACGTTTTCCAATGATGAGCACTTTTAAAGTTCTGCTATGTG
GCGCGGTATTATCCCGTATTGACGCCGGGCAAGAGCAACTCGGTCGCCGCATACACTATTCTCAGAATGA
CTTGGTTGAGTACTCACCAGTCACAGAAAAGCATCTTACGGATGGCATGACAGTAAGAGAATTATGCAGT
GCTGCCATAACCATGAGTGATAACACTGCGGCCAACTTACTTCTGACAACGATCGGAGGACCGAAGGAGC
TAACCGCTTTTTTGCACAACATGGGGGATCATGTAACTCGCCTTGATCGTTGGGAACCGGAGCTGAATGA
AGCCATACCAAACGACGAGCGTGACACCACGATGCCTGTAGCAATGGCAACAACGTTGCGCAAACTATTA
ACTGGCGAACTACTTACTCTAGCTTCCCGGCAACAATTAATAGACTGGATGGAGGCGGATAAAGTTGCAG
GACCACTTCTGCGCTCGGCCCTTCCGGCTGGCTGGTTTATTGCTGATAAATCTGGAGCCGGTGAGCGTGG
GTCTCGCGGTATCATTGCAGCACTGGGGCCAGATGGTAAGCCCTCCCGTATCGTAGTTATCTACACGACG
GGGAGTCAGGCAACTATGGATGAACGAAATAGACAGATCGCTGAGATAGGTGCCTCACTGATTAAGCATT
GGTAACTGTCAGACCAAGTTTACTCATATATACTTTAGATTGATTTAAAACTTCATTTTTAATTTAAAAG
GATCTAGGTGAAGATCCTTTTTGATAATCTCATGACCAAAATCCCTTAACGTGAGTTTTCGTTCCACTGA
GCGTCAGACCCCGTAGAAAAGATCAAAGGATCTTCTTGAGATCCTTTTTTTCTGCGCGTAATCTGCTGCT
TGCAAACAAAAAAACCACCGCTACCAGCGGTGGTTTGTTTGCCGGATCAAGAGCTACCAACTCTTTTTCC
GAAGGTAACTGGCTTCAGCAGAGCGCAGATACCAAATACTGTTCTTCTAGTGTAGCCGTAGTTAGGCCAC
CACTTCAAGAACTCTGTAGCACCGCCTACATACCTCGCTCTGCTAATCCTGTTACCAGTGGCTGCTGCCA
GTGGCGATAAGTCGTGTCTTACCGGGTTGGACTCAAGACGATAGTTACCGGATAAGGCGCAGCGGTCGGG
CTGAACGGGGGGTTCGTGCACACAGCCCAGCTTGGAGCGAACGACCTACACCGAACTGAGATACCTACAG
CGTGAGCTATGAGAAAGCGCCACGCTTCCCGAAGGGAGAAAGGCGGACAGGTATCCGGTAAGCGGCAGGG
TCGGAACAGGAGAGCGCACGAGGGAGCTTCCAGGGGGAAACGCCTGGTATCTTTATAGTCCTGTCGGGTT
TCGCCACCTCTGACTTGAGCGTCGATTTTTGTGATGCTCGTCAGGGGGGCGGAGCCTATGGAAAAACGCC
AGCAACGCGGCCTTTTTACGGTTCCTGGCCTTTTGCTGGCCTTTTGCTCACATGTTCTTTCCTGCGTTAT
CCCCTGATTCTGTGGATAACCGTATTACCGCCTTTGAGTGAGCTGATACCGCTCGCCGCAGCCGAACGAC
CGAGCGCAGCGAGTCAGTGAGCGAGGAAGCGGAAGAGCGCCCAATACGCAAACCGCCTCTCCCCGCGCGT
TGGCCGATTCATTAATGCAGCTGGCACGACAGGTTTCCCGACTGGAAAGCGGGCAGTGAGCGCAACGCAA
TTAATGTGAGTTAGCTCACTCATTAGGCACCCCAGGCTTTACACTTTATGCTTCCGGCTCGTATGTTGTG
TGGAATTGTGAGCGGATAACAATT
Features (pLannotate 1.2.2; 16 found; start..end, strand, type, name):
    152..169     -  misc_feature   MCS (fragment): pUC18/19 multiple cloning site
   1450..1590    -  CDS            msp-32 (fragment): MSP32_CAEEL - Experimental evidence at transcript level: Swiss-Prot protein existence level 2. Central component in molecular interactions underlying sperm crawling. Forms an extensive filament system that extends from sperm villipoda, along the leading edge of the pseudopod. From Caenorhabditis elegans.
   2731..2847    -  CDS            msp-32 (fragment): MSP32_CAEEL - Experimental evidence at transcript level: Swiss-Prot protein existence level 2. Central component in molecular interactions underlying sperm crawling. Forms an extensive filament system that extends from sperm villipoda, along the leading edge of the pseudopod. From Caenorhabditis elegans.
   2931..2947    +  polyA_signal   OpIE-2 poly(A) signal (fragment): immediate-early gene 2 from the Orgyia pseudotsugata multicapsid nucleopolyhedrovirus; baculovirus polyadenylation signal
   5684..6529    +  CDS            mTagBFP2: mTagBFP2 is a basic (constitutively fluorescent) blue fluorescent protein published in 2011, derived from Entacmaea quadricolor. It is reported to be a very rapidly-maturing monomer with very low acid sensitivity.
   6554..6916    +  CDS            his-11: H2B1_CAEEL - Experimental evidence at protein level: Swiss-Prot protein existence level 1. Core component of nucleosome. Nucleosomes wrap and compact DNA into chromatin, limiting DNA accessibility to the cellular machineries which require DNA as a template. Histones thereby play a central role in transcription regulation, DNA repair, DNA replication and chromosomal stability. DNA accessibility is regulated via a complex set of post-translational modifications of histones, also called histone code, and nucleosome remodeling. From Caenorhabditis elegans.
   7526..7678    +  CDS            aex-5 (fragment): AEX5_CAEEL - Also known as kpc-3 From Caenorhabditis elegans.
   7806..7841    +  CDS            rop (fragment): Rop protein, which maintains plasmids at low copy number; rop
   7943..8042    +  misc_feature   bom (fragment): basis of mobility region from pBR322
   8140..8244    +  promoter       AmpR promoter: bla
   8245..9105    +  CDS            AmpR: β-lactamase; bla; confers resistance to ampicillin, carbenicillin, and related antibiotics
   9276..9864    +  rep_origin     ori: high-copy-number ColE1/pMB1/pBR322/pUC origin of replication
  10047..10139   +  CDS            lacI (fragment): lac repressor; lacI; The lac repressor binds to the lac operator to inhibit transcription in E. coli. This inhibition can be relieved by adding lactose or isopropyl-β-D-thiogalactopyranoside (IPTG).
  10152..10173   +  protein_bind   CAP binding site: CAP binding activates transcription in the presence of cAMP. E. coli catabolite activator protein
  10188..10218   +  promoter       lac promoter: promoter for the E. coli lac operon
  10226..10242   +  protein_bind   lac operator: The lac repressor binds to the lac operator to inhibit transcription in E. coli. This inhibition can be relieved by adding lactose or isopropyl-β-D-thiogalactopyranoside (IPTG). lac repressor encoded by lacI
