[The description below was written by a language model from this plasmid's Addgene catalogue record and pLannotate feature annotations shown in this document.]
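Description:
pEY19 is a C. elegans expression plasmid built on the pPD95.62 worm vector backbone, made as one of the neuron-type reporters associated with the NeuroPAL multicolor atlas for whole-brain neuronal identification. It is propagated in E. coli through a high-copy ColE1/pUC-type origin and selected with ampicillin via the β-lactamase gene and its native promoter. Residual pUC-style elements (lac promoter, lac operator, CAP binding site, a multiple cloning site fragment, and short bom, rop and lacI fragments) are backbone remnants rather than functional parts of the worm cassette.

The payload is a transcriptional reporter in which sequence from the C. elegans neuropeptide gene flp-26, inserted by Gibson assembly, drives a blue fluorescent protein. The feature table does not annotate the flp-26 regulatory region as such, but roughly 5.5 kb of mostly unannotated sequence lies upstream of the reporter. The short msp-32 fragment hits and a tiny OpIE-2 poly(A) match within it probably reflect neighbouring or similar genomic sequence picked up by automated annotation; the record does not give the promoter boundaries. Downstream, the mTagBFP2 coding sequence is followed closely on the same strand by the histone H2B gene his-11, an arrangement consistent with a fluorophore–histone fusion that tethers the signal to chromatin and gives the nuclear localisation stated in the catalogue entry. No 3′ UTR is annotated; an aex-5 fragment hit sits in the region after the fusion. Nuclear labelling makes individual neurons easier to resolve and count in dense neural tissue. The plasmid is used to mark flp-26-expressing neurons in transgenic worms, and the record defers to the NeuroPAL publication for the expression pattern.
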