Addgene plasmid #191025: pEY19
Purpose: flp-26 fluorescent neural reporter driving nuclear mTagBFP2 expression (refer to NeuroPAL paper for expression)
Depositing lab: Oliver Hobert & Eviatar Yemini. Depositing organization: Columbia University. Publication: NeuroPAL: A Multicolor Atlas for Whole-Brain Neuronal Identification in C. elegans. Yemini E, Lin A, Nejatbakhsh A, Varol E, Sun R, Mena GE, Samuel ADT, Paninski L, Venkatachalam V, Hobert O. Cell. 2021 Jan 7;184(1):272-288.e11. doi: 10.1016/j.cell.2020.12.012. Epub 2020 Dec 29. PubMed 33378642.
Backbone
  Vector backbone: pPD95.62
  Vector type: Worm Expression
Growth in bacteria
  Bacterial resistance: Ampicillin, 100 μg/mL
  Growth temperature: 37°C
  Growth strain: DH5alpha
  Copy number: Unknown
Gene/Insert
  Gene/Insert name: flp-26
  Species: C. elegans (nematode)
  Mutation: None
  Entrez Gene: flp-26 (a.k.a. CELE_R173.4)
  Cloning method: Gibson Cloning
Terms and licenses: Academic/Nonprofit Terms; Industry Terms: Not Available to Industry
How to cite: pEY19 was a gift from Oliver Hobert & Eviatar Yemini (Addgene plasmid # 191025 ; http://n2t.net/addgene:191025 ; RRID:Addgene_191025)
